Addgene plasmid #159603: pAAV-CAG-NIR-GECO2
Purpose: AAV production plasmid encoding for near-infrared calcium indicator NIR-GECO2
Depositing lab: Robert Campbell. Depositing organization: University of Alberta. Publication: Improved genetically encoded near-infrared fluorescent calcium ion indicators for in vivo imaging. Qian Y, Cosio DMO, Piatkevich KD, Aufmkolk S, Su WC, Celiker OT, Schohl A, Murdock MH, Aggarwal A, Chang YF, Wiseman PW, Ruthazer ES, Boyden ES, Campbell RE. PLoS Biol. 2020 Nov 24;18(11):e3000965. doi: 10.1371/journal.pbio.3000965. eCollection 2020 Nov. PubMed 33232322.
Backbone
  Vector backbone: pAAV-CAG
  Backbone size w/o insert (bp): 4732
  Total vector size (bp): 6220
  Vector type: Mammalian Expression, AAV
Growth in bacteria
  Bacterial resistance: Ampicillin, 100 μg/mL
  Growth temperature: 37°C
  Growth strain: NEB Stable
  Copy number: High Copy
Gene/Insert
  Gene/Insert name: NIR-GECO2
  Species: Synthetic
  Insert size (bp): 1488
  Promoter: CAG
  Cloning method: Restriction Enzyme; 5′ cloning site BamHI (not destroyed); 3′ cloning site EcoRI (not destroyed)
  Sequencing primers: 5′ CAG-Fw; 3′ WPRE-Rv
Terms and licenses: Academic/Nonprofit Terms; Industry Terms: Not Available to Industry
Depositor comments: Please visit https://www.biorxiv.org/content/10.1101/2020.04.08.032433v2 for bioRxiv preprint.
How to cite: pAAV-CAG-NIR-GECO2 was a gift from Robert Campbell (Addgene plasmid # 159603 ; http://n2t.net/addgene:159603 ; RRID:Addgene_159603)
