[The description below was written by a language model from this plasmid's Addgene catalogue record and pLannotate feature annotations shown in this document.]
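Description:
pAAV-CAG-NIR-GECO2 is an AAV transfer (production) plasmid for mammalian expression of NIR-GECO2, a synthetic, genetically encoded near-infrared fluorescent calcium indicator. The catalogue lists a total size of 6,220 bp, with a 1,488 bp insert cloned between BamHI and EcoRI sites in a pAAV-CAG backbone. The annotated sequence is a partial NGS assembly of 6,207 nt, so it differs slightly from the stated length. In bacteria the plasmid is maintained at high copy through a ColE1/pUC-type origin and selected with ampicillin via the β-lactamase gene. An f1 phage origin is also present. Short lacI, lacZα and SV40 large T antigen matches appear to be backbone remnants rather than functional genes.

The expression cassette lies between two AAV2 inverted terminal repeats, which direct replication and packaging of the intervening DNA into recombinant AAV particles when rep, cap and helper functions are supplied in trans. Transcription is driven by the CAG promoter, seen in the feature table as a CMV enhancer fragment, the chicken β-actin promoter and chimeric β-actin/β-globin intron sequences. The coding region shows the indicator's architecture: the monomeric infrared fluorescent protein mIFP is split into two segments, with calmodulin and a calmodulin-binding peptide from smooth muscle myosin light chain kinase inserted between them, so that calcium-dependent binding of these two parts alters the near-infrared fluorescence. Downstream, a WPRE enhances transcript stability and expression, and an SV40 polyadenylation signal is annotated for terminating the message. The construct is intended for producing AAV to deliver NIR-GECO2 for calcium imaging, including in vivo, and it can also serve for direct transfection of mammalian cells.
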