Features (pLannotate 1.2.2; 21 found; start..end, strand, type, name):
      1..278     +  promoter       chicken β-actin promoter: No description available
    279..414     +  intron         hybrid intron (fragment): hybrid between chicken β-actin (CBA) and minute virus of mice (MMV) introns (Gray et al., 2011)
    503..633     +  intron         chimeric intron (fragment): chimera between introns from chicken β-actin and rabbit β-globin
    631..693     +  CDS            HBB (fragment): HBB_LEPEU - Experimental evidence at protein level: Swiss-Prot protein existence level 1. Involved in oxygen transport from the lung to the various peripheral tissues. From Lepus europaeus (European hare).
    699..1199    +  CDS            mIFP (fragment): naturally monomeric infrared fluorescent protein derived from a truncated bacteriophytochrome (Yu et al., 2015)
   1218..1568    +  CDS            CALMA_ARBPU (fragment): Experimental evidence at protein level: Swiss-Prot protein existence level 1. Calmodulin mediates the control of a large number of enzymes, ion channels and other proteins by Ca(2+). Among the enzymes to be stimulated by the calmodulin-Ca(2+) complex are a number of protein kinases and phosphatases. From Arbacia punctulata (Punctuate sea urchin).
   1686..1741    +  CDS            calmodulin-binding peptide (fragment): calmodulin-binding peptide from avian smooth muscle myosin light chain kinase
   1758..2183    +  CDS            mIFP (fragment): naturally monomeric infrared fluorescent protein derived from a truncated bacteriophytochrome (Yu et al., 2015)
   2187..2211    +  misc_feature   MCS (fragment): pBluescript multiple cloning site
   2211..2799    +  misc_feature   WPRE: woodchuck hepatitis virus posttranscriptional regulatory element
   2842..2963    -  polyA_signal   SV40 poly(A) signal: SV40 polyadenylation signal
   2986..3054    -  CDS            large T antigen (fragment): large T antigen from SV40 (simian virus 40)
   3125..3258    +  repeat_region  AAV2 ITR: inverted terminal repeat of adeno-associated virus serotype 2 inverted
   3252..3308    -  CDS            lacI (fragment): lac repressor; lacI; The lac repressor binds to the lac operator to inhibit transcription in E. coli. This inhibition can be relieved by adding lactose or isopropyl-β-D-thiogalactopyranoside (IPTG).
   3491..4079    -  rep_origin     ori: high-copy-number ColE1/pMB1/pBR322/pUC origin of replication
   4250..5110    -  CDS            AmpR: β-lactamase; bla; confers resistance to ampicillin, carbenicillin, and related antibiotics
   5111..5215    -  promoter       AmpR promoter: bla
   5268..5696    -  rep_origin     f1 ori (sequence partly withheld): f1 bacteriophage origin of replication; arrow indicates direction of (+) strand synthesis
   5701..5770    -  CDS            lacZα (fragment): LacZα fragment of β-galactosidase; lacZ fragment
   5765..5897    -  repeat_region  AAV2 ITR (fragment): inverted terminal repeat of adeno-associated virus serotype 2 inverted
   5958..6206    +  enhancer       CMV enhancer (fragment): human cytomegalovirus immediate early enhancer
>Addgene plasmid #159603 | pAAV-CAG-NIR-GECO2 | addgene full sequence | sequence record 311661 | Addgene Partial NGS Result
TCGAGGTGAGCCCCACGTTCTGCTTCACTCTCCCCATCTCCCCCCCCTCCCCACCCCCAATTTTGTATTT
ATTTATTTTTTAATTATTTTGTGCAGCGATGGGGGCGGGGGGGGGGGGGGGGCGCGCGCCGGGGGGGGGG
GGGGGGGGSGGGGGGSGGGGSGGGGSGRGGCGGAGAGGTGCGGCGGCAGCCAATCAGAGCGGCGCGCTCC
GAAAGTTTCCTTTTATGGCGAGGCGGCGGCGGCGGCGGCCCTATAAAAAGCGAAGCGCGCGGCGGGCGGG
AGTCGCTGCGCGCTGCCTTCGCCCCGTGCCCCGCTCCGCCGCCGCCTCGCGCCGCCCGCCCCGGCTCTGA
CTGACCGCGTTACTCCCACAGGTGAGCGGGCGGGACGGCCCTTCTCCTCCGGGCTGTAATTAGCGCTTGG
TTTAATGACGGCTTGTTTCTTTTCTGTGGCTGCGTGAAAGCCTTGAGGGGCTCCGGGAGGGCCCTTTGTG
CGGGGGGAGCGGCTCGGGGCTGTCCGCGGGGGGACGGCTGCCTTCGGGGGGGACGGGGCAGGGCGGGGTT
CGGCTTCTGGCGTGTGACCGGCGGCTCTAGAGCCTCTGCTAACCATGTTCATGCCTTCTTCTTTTTCCTA
CAGCTCCTGGGCAACGTGCTGGTTATTGTGCTGTCTCATCATTTTGGCAAAGAATTGGATCCGCCACCAT
GTCGGTACCGCTGACTACCTCAGCATTCGGCCACGCGTTTCTGGCTAACTGTGAACGTGAGCAGATCCAC
CTGGCGGGCTCCATTCAGCCGCACGGTATCCTGCTGGCTGTTAAAGAGCCTGACAACGTGGTGATCCAGG
CTTCTATTAACGCTGCGGAGTTCCTGAACACCAACTTTGTTGTTGGCCGTCCGCTGCGTGACCTGGGCGG
CGATCTGCCTTTGCAGATCCTGCCGCACCTGAACGGCCCGCTGCACCTGGCTCCGATGACCCTGCGTTGT
ACTGTGGGTTCTCCGCCGCGTCGTGTGGACTGTACCATTCATCGACCGTCTAACGGCGGCCTGATCGTAG
AACTGGAACCAGCAACCAAGGCCACTAACATTGCGCCGGCTCTGGTCGGTGCGCTTCATCGTATCACTTC
TTCATCCTCCCTGATGGGCCTGTGTGACGAAACCGCGACTATTTTCCGTGAGATTACTGGTTTCGACCGT
GTGATGGTAATGCGTCTCGGCGCGCTTGACGATCTGACTGAAGAGCAGATCGCAGAGATTAAAGAGGCTT
TCTCCCTATTTGACAAGGACGGGGACGGGACGATAACAACCAAGGAGCTGGGGACGGTGTTCCGGTCTCT
GGGGCAGAACCCCACAGAAGCAGAGCTGCAGGACATGATCAATGAAGTAGATGCCGATGGCGACGGCATA
TTCGACTTCCCTGAGTTCCTGACGATGATGGCAAGGAAAATGAATGACACAGACAGTGAAGAGGAAATTA
GAGGAGCGTTCCGCGTGTTTGATAAGGACGGCAATGGCTACATCGGCGCAGCAGAGCTTCGCCACGTGAT
GACAGACCTTGGTGAGAAGTTAACTGATGAGGAGGTTGATGAAATGATCAGGGTAGCAGACAACGATGGG
GATGGTCAGGTAAACTACGAAGAGTTTGTACAAATGATGACAGCGAAGGGTGGCGGAGGTTCTGTAGATT
CATCACGTCGTAAGTGGAATAAGGCAGGTCACGCAGTCAGAGCTATAGGTCGGCTGAGCTCGCGTAGGCA
TGATTTGCTGTCCGAATGTCGTCGTGCGGACCTGGAAGCGTTCCTAGGTAACCGCTACCCGGCGTCTACT
ATTCCGCAGATCGCTCGTCGCCTGTACGAACTCAACCGTGTTCGCCTGCTGGTAGATGTGAACTATACTC
CGGTTCCGCTAGAGCCGCGCATCAGCCCGCTGAACGGTCGTGATCTGGATATGTCCCTGTCTTGCCTGCG
CTCTATGTCCCCGATCCACCAGAAATACATGCAGGACATGGGCGTTGGCGCAACCCTGGTTTGCTCTCTG
ATGGTGTCTGGTCGTCTGTGGGGTCTGATCGTTTGCCACCACTACGAACCGCGCTACGTTCCGTCCCACA
TTCGCGCTGCTGGCGAAGCGCTGGCGGAAGCATGTGCGAACCGCATCGCGACGCTGGAGAGCTTTGCACA
GTCTCAGTCCAAATGAGAATTCGATATCAAGCTTATCGATAATCAACCTCTGGATTACAAAATTTGTGAA
AGATTGACTGGTATTCTTAACTATGTTGCTCCTTTTACGCTATGTGGATACGCTGCTTTAATGCCTTTGT
ATCATGCTATTGCTTCCCGTATGGCTTTCATTTTCTCCTCCTTGTATAAATCCTGGTTGCTGTCTCTTTA
TGAGGAGTTGTGGCCCGTTGTCAGGCAACGTGGCGTGGTGTGCACTGTGTTTGCTGACGCAACCCCCACT
GGTTGGGGCATTGCCACCACCTGTCAGCTCCTTTCCGGGACTTTCGCTTTCCCCCTCCCTATTGCCACGG
CGGAACTCATCGCCGCCTGCCTTGCCCGCTGCTGGACAGGGGCTCGGCTGTTGGGCACTGACAATTCCGT
GGTGTTGTCGGGGAAATCATCGTCCTTTCCTTGGCTGCTCGCCTGTGTTGCCACCTGGATTCTGCGCGGG
ACGTCCTTCTGCTACGTCCCTTCGGCCCTCAATCCAGCGGACCTTCCTTCCCGCGGCCTGCTGCCGGCTC
TGCGGCCTCTTCCGCGTCTTCGCCTTCGCCCTCAGACGAGTCGGATCTCCCTTTGGGCCGCCTCCCCGCA
TCGATACCGTCGACCCGGGCGGCCGCTTCGAGCAGACATGATAAGATACATTGATGAGTTTGGACAAACC
ACAACTAGAATGCAGTGAAAAAAATGCTTTATTTGTGAAATTTGTGATGCTATTGCTTTATTTGTAACCA
TTATAAGCTGCAATAAACAAGTTAACAACAACAATTGCATTCATTTTATGTTTCAGGTTCAGGGGGAGAT
GTGGGAGGTTTTTTAAAGCAAGTAAAACCTCTACAAATGTGGTAAAATCGATAAGGATCTTCCTAGAGCA
TGGCTACGTAGATAAGTAGCATGGCGGGTTAATCATTAACTACAAGGAACCCCTAGTGATGGAGTTGGCC
ACTCCCTCTCTGCGCGCTCGCTCGCTCACTGAGGCCGGGCGACCAAAGGTCGCCCGACGCCCGGGCTTTG
CCCGGGCGGCCTCAGTGAGCGAGCGAGCGCGCAGCTGCATTAATGAATCGGCCAACGCGCGGGGAGAGGC
GGTTTGCGTATTGGGCGCTCTTCCGCTTCCTCGCTCACTGACTCGCTGCGCTCGGTCGTTCGGCTGCGGC
GAGCGGTATCAGCTCACTCAAAGGCGGTAATACGGTTATCCACAGAATCAGGGGATAACGCAGGAAAGAA
CATGTGAGCAAAAGGCCAGCAAAAGGCCAGGAACCGTAAAAAGGCCGCGTTGCTGGCGTTTTTCCATAGG
CTCCGCCCCCCTGACGAGCATCACAAAAATCGACGCTCAAGTCAGAGGTGGCGAAACCCGACAGGACTAT
AAAGATACCAGGCGTTTCCCCCTGGAAGCTCCCTCGTGCGCTCTCCTGTTCCGACCCTGCCGCTTACCGG
ATACCTGTCCGCCTTTCTCCCTTCGGGAAGCGTGGCGCTTTCTCATAGCTCACGCTGTAGGTATCTCAGT
TCGGTGTAGGTCGTTCGCTCCAAGCTGGGCTGTGTGCACGAACCCCCCGTTCAGCCCGACCGCTGCGCCT
TATCCGGTAACTATCGTCTTGAGTCCAACCCGGTAAGACACGACTTATCGCCACTGGCAGCAGCCACTGG
TAACAGGATTAGCAGAGCGAGGTATGTAGGCGGTGCTACAGAGTTCTTGAAGTGGTGGCCTAACTACGGC
TACACTAGAAGAACAGTATTTGGTATCTGCGCTCTGCTGAAGCCAGTTACCTTCGGAAAAAGAGTTGGTA
GCTCTTGATCCGGCAAACAAACCACCGCTGGTAGCGGTGGTTTTTTTGTTTGCAAGCAGCAGATTACGCG
CAGAAAAAAAGGATCTCAAGAAGATCCTTTGATCTTTTCTACGGGGTCTGACGCTCAGTGGAACGAAAAC
TCACGTTAAGGGATTTTGGTCATGAGATTATCAAAAAGGATCTTCACCTAGATCCTTTTAAATTAAAAAT
GAAGTTTTAAATCAATCTAAAGTATATATGAGTAAACTTGGTCTGACAGTTACCAATGCTTAATCAGTGA
GGCACCTATCTCAGCGATCTGTCTATTTCGTTCATCCATAGTTGCCTGACTCCCCGTCGTGTAGATAACT
ACGATACGGGAGGGCTTACCATCTGGCCCCAGTGCTGCAATGATACCGCGAGACCCACGCTCACCGGCTC
CAGATTTATCAGCAATAAACCAGCCAGCCGGAAGGGCCGAGCGCAGAAGTGGTCCTGCAACTTTATCCGC
CTCCATCCAGTCTATTAATTGTTGCCGGGAAGCTAGAGTAAGTAGTTCGCCAGTTAATAGTTTGCGCAAC
GTTGTTGCCATTGCTACAGGCATCGTGGTGTCACGCTCGTCGTTTGGTATGGCTTCATTCAGCTCCGGTT
CCCAACGATCAAGGCGAGTTACATGATCCCCCATGTTGTGCAAAAAAGCGGTTAGCTCCTTCGGTCCTCC
GATCGTTGTCAGAAGTAAGTTGGCCGCAGTGTTATCACTCATGGTTATGGCAGCACTGCATAATTCTCTT
ACTGTCATGCCATCCGTAAGATGCTTTTCTGTGACTGGTGAGTACTCAACCAAGTCATTCTGAGAATAGT
GTATGCGGCGACCGAGTTGCTCTTGCCCGGCGTCAATACGGGATAATACCGCGCCACATAGCAGAACTTT
AAAAGTGCTCATCATTGGAAAACGTTCTTCGGGGCGAAAACTCTCAAGGATCTTACCGCTGTTGAGATCC
AGTTCGATGTAACCCACTCGTGCACCCAACTGATCTTCAGCATCTTTTACTTTCACCAGCGTTTCTGGGT
GAGCAAAAACAGGAAGGCAAAATGCCGCAAAAAAGGGAATAAGGGCGACACGGAAATGTTGAATACTCAT
ACTCTTCCTTTTTCAATATTATTGAAGCATTTATCAGGGTTATTGTCTCATGAGCGGATACATATTTGAA
TGTATTTAGAAAAATAAACAAATAGGGGTTCCGCGCACATTTCCCCGAAAAGTGCCACCTAAATTGTAAG
CGTTAATATTTTGTTAAAATTCGCGTTAAATTTTTGTTAAATCAGCTCATTTTTTAACCAATAGGCCGAA
ATCGGCAAAATCCCTTATAAATCAAAAGAATAGACCGAGATAGGGT
[37 nt withheld, positions 5367-5403]
AAAGAACGTGGACTCCAACGTCAAAGG
[49 nt withheld, positions 5431-5479]
T
[91 nt withheld, positions 5481-5571]
G
[124 nt withheld, positions 5573-5696]
CCCATTCGCCATTCAGGCTGCGCAACTGTTGGGAAGGGCGATCGGTGCGGGCCTCTTCGCTATTACGCCA
GCTGCGCGCTCGCTCGCTCACTGAGGCCGCCCGGGCAAAGCCCGGGCGTCGGGCGACCTTTGGTCGCCCG
GCCTCAGTGAGCGAGCGAGCGCGCAGAGAGGGAGTGGCCAACTCCATCACTAGGGGTTCCTTGTAGTTAA
TGATTAACCCGCCATGCTACTTATCTACGTAGCCATGCTCTAGGAAGAGTACCATTGACGTCAATAATGA
CGTATGTTCCCATAGTAACGCCAATAGGGACTTTCCATTGACGTCAATGGGTGGAGTATTTACGGTAAAC
TGCCCACTTGGCAGTACATCAAGTGTATCATATGCCAAGTACGCCCCCTATTGACGTCAATGACGGTAAA
TGGCCCGCCTGGCATTATGCCCAGTACATGACCTTATGGGACTTTCCTACTTGGCAGTACATCTACGTAT
TAGTCATCGCTATTACCATGG
